>Addgene plasmid #57949 | mOrange2-Cx26-7 | depositor partial sequence | sequence record 89097 | insert sequence
CAGATCCGCTAGCGCTACCGGACTCAGATCTCGAGCTCAAGCTTCGAATTCGCGGCCGCACGCTCCTCGG
GACACAGTGCCAACCATCCAGAGGACAAGATGGATTGGGGCACACTACAGAGCATCCTCGGGGGTGTCAA
CAAGCACTCCACCAGCATTGGGAAAATCTGGCTCACTGTCCTCTTCATCTTCCGCATCATGATCCTCGTG
GTGGCCGCGAAGGAGGTGTGGGGAGATGAGCAAGCCGATTTTGTTTGCAACACTCTCCAGCCTGGCTGTA
AGAATGTGTGCTACGACCACTACTTCCCCATCTCTCACATCCGGCTCTGGGCTCTGCAGCTGATCATGGT
GTCCACGCCGGCCCTCCTGGTAGCTATGCACGTGGCCTACCGGAGACACGAAAAGAAACGGAAGTTCATG
AAGGGAGAGATAAAGAACGAGTTTAAGGACATCGAAGAGATCAAAACCCAGAAGGTCCGTATCGAAGGGT
CCCTGTGGTGGACCTACACCACCAGCATCTTCTTCCGGGTCATCTTCGAAGCTGTCTTCATGTATGTCTT
TTACATCATGTACAATGGCTTCTTCATGCAGCGTCTGGTGAAGTGTAACGCCTGGCCTTGTCCCAATACA
GTGGACTGCTTCATTTCCAGGCCCACAGAAAAGACTGTCTTCACGGTGTTCATGATCTCTGTGTCTGGAA
TTTGCATCCTGCTAAACATCACAGAGCTGTGCTATCTGTTCATTAGGTATTGCTCAGGGAAGTCCAAAAG
ACCAGTCGCGGATCCACCGGTCGCCACCATGGTGAGCAAGGGCGAGGAGAATAACATGGCCATCATCAAG
GAGTTCATGCGCTTCAAGGTGCGCATGGAGGGCTCCGTGAACGGCCACGAGTTCGAGATCGAGGGCGAGG
GCGAGGGCCGCCCCTACGAGGGCTTTCAGACCGCTAAGCTGAAGGTGACCAAGGGTGGCCCCCTGCCCTT
CGCCTGGGACATCCTGTCCCCTCATTTCACCTACGGCTCCAAGGCCTACGTGAAGCACCCCGCCGACATC
CCCGACTACTTCAAGCTGTCCTTCCCCGAGGGCTTCAAGTGGGAGCGCGTGATGAACTACGAGGACGGCG
GCGTGGTGACCGTGACCCAGGACTCCTCCCTGCAGGACGGCGAGTTCATCTACAAGGTGAAGCTGCGCGG
CACCAACTTCCCCTCCGACGGCCCCGTGATGCAGAAGAAGACCATGGGCTGGGAGGCCTCCTCCGAGCGG
ATGTACCCCGAGGACGGTGCCCTGAAGGGCAAGATCAAGATGAGGCTGAAGCTGAAGGACGGCGGCCACT
ACACCTCCGAGGTCAAGACCACCTACAAGGCCAAGAAGCCCGTGCAGCTGCCCGGCGCCTACATCGTCGA
CATCAAGTTGGACATCACCTCCCACAACGAGGACTACACCATCGTGGAACAGTACGAACGCGCCGAGGGC
CGCCACTCCACCGGCGGCATGGACGAGCTGTACAAGTAAGCGGCCGCGACTCTAGATCATAATCAGCCAT
ACCACATT
