[The description below was written by a language model from this plasmid's Addgene catalogue record.]
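Description:
mOrange2-Cx26-7 is a mammalian expression plasmid that produces rat connexin 26 (gap junction beta-2 protein) fused to the monomeric orange fluorescent protein mOrange2. It is built on an mOrange2 vector backbone of about 4.75 kb (without insert). It is maintained in E. coli as a high-copy plasmid under kanamycin selection. For mammalian cells it carries a neomycin resistance marker, so stable transfectants can be selected with G418. Expression of the fusion is driven by the CMV promoter, a strong constitutive viral promoter widely used for transient and stable expression in cultured mammalian cells. The listed 3′ sequencing primer suggests that an SV40 polyadenylation signal follows the coding region, although no feature table is provided to confirm the layout.

The purpose of the construct is fluorescent labelling of gap junctions. Connexin 26 assembles into hemichannels that dock between adjacent cells to form gap junction plaques, so the mOrange2 fusion serves as a localization marker for these structures in fluorescence microscopy. mOrange2 is a variant engineered for improved photostability, and the record gives an excitation peak of 549 nm and emission at 565 nm, which suits multicolour work alongside green or far-red probes. The record does not state whether mOrange2 sits at the N- or C-terminus of connexin 26, the nature or length of the linker between them (the "7" in the name may refer to this, but it is not explained), or the cloning method used.
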