Addgene plasmid #57949: mOrange2-Cx26-7
Purpose: Localization: Gap Junctions, Excitation: 549, Emission: 565
Depositing lab: Michael Davidson. Depositing organization: Florida State University, Tallahassee. Publication: Improving the photostability of bright monomeric orange and red fluorescent proteins. Shaner NC, Lin MZ, McKeown MR, Steinbach PA, Hazelwood KL, Davidson MW, Tsien RY. Nat Methods. 2008 Jun;5(6):545-51. doi: 10.1038/nmeth.1209. Epub 2008 May 4. PubMed 18454154.
Backbone
  Vector backbone: mOrange2
  Backbone size w/o insert (bp): 4750
  Vector type: Mammalian Expression
  Selectable markers: Neomycin (select with G418)
Growth in bacteria
  Bacterial resistance: Kanamycin, 50 μg/mL
  Growth temperature: 37°C
  Growth strain: DH5alpha
  Copy number: High Copy
Gene/Insert
  Gene/Insert name: Cx26 (alt names: Rat Beta-2 Connexin 26; NM_001004099.1)
  Species: R. norvegicus (rat)
  Promoter: CMV
  Tag / fusion protein: mOrange2
  Cloning method: Unknown
  Sequencing primers: 5′ CMV-F; 3′ SV40pA-R
Terms and licenses: Academic/Nonprofit Terms; Industry Terms: Not Available to Industry
Depositor comments: R. norvegicus (rat) Beta-2 Connexin 26. Excitation = 549; Emission = 565
How to cite: mOrange2-Cx26-7 was a gift from Michael Davidson (Addgene plasmid # 57949 ; http://n2t.net/addgene:57949 ; RRID:Addgene_57949)
